Addgene plasmid #83086: TET-pLKO.1 PURO shID2 #1
Purpose: Lentiviral shRNA vector for inducible knockdown of human ID2
Depositing lab: Kevin Janes. Depositing organization: University of Virginia. Publication: Tumor-Suppressor Inactivation of GDF11 Occurs by Precursor Sequestration in Triple-Negative Breast Cancer. Bajikar SS, Wang CC, Borten MA, Pereira EJ, Atkins KA, Janes KA. Dev Cell. 2017 Nov 20;43(4):418-435.e13. doi: 10.1016/j.devcel.2017.10.027. PubMed 29161592.
Backbone
  Vector backbone: Tet-pLKO-puro
  Backbone manufacturer: Addgene #21915
  Backbone size w/o insert (bp): 10633
  Total vector size (bp): 8816
  Vector type: Mammalian Expression, Lentiviral
  Selectable markers: Puromycin
Growth in bacteria
  Bacterial resistance: Ampicillin, 100 μg/mL
  Growth temperature: 30°C
  Growth strain: NEB Stable
  Copy number: Low Copy
Gene/Insert
  Gene/Insert name: shID2
  gRNA/shRNA sequence: CCTTCTGAGTTAATGTCAAAT
  Species: H. sapiens (human)
  GenBank ID: NM_002166
  Entrez Gene: ID2 (a.k.a. GIG8, ID2A, ID2H, bHLHb26)
  Cloning method: Restriction Enzyme; 5′ cloning site AgeI (not destroyed); 3′ cloning site EcoRI (not destroyed)
  Sequencing primers: 5′ GGCAGGGATATTCACCATTATCGTTTCAGA
Terms and licenses: Academic/Nonprofit Terms; Industry Terms: Not Available to Industry
Depositor comments: The targeting sequence was identified from the TRC (TRCN0000232080). Knockdown validated by Western blot of transient, ectopic expression of ID2 in 293T cells.
How to cite: TET-pLKO.1 PURO shID2 #1 was a gift from Kevin Janes (Addgene plasmid # 83086 ; http://n2t.net/addgene:83086 ; RRID:Addgene_83086)
