[The description below was written by a language model from this plasmid's Addgene catalogue record.]
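Description:
TET-pLKO.1 PURO shID2 #1 is a lentiviral shRNA vector built on the Tet-pLKO-puro backbone and designed for inducible knockdown of human ID2, a bHLH-family inhibitor of DNA binding. It is propagated in bacteria as a low-copy plasmid under ampicillin selection, and it carries a puromycin marker for selecting transduced mammalian cells. The finished construct is recorded at about 8.8 kb, smaller than the roughly 10.6 kb empty backbone. This is consistent with a stuffer fragment being replaced by the short hairpin insert, although the record does not say so. No feature table is provided, so individual elements such as the LTRs, packaging signal, promoters and origin cannot be confirmed from the record.

The payload is a short hairpin directed against the human ID2 transcript, cloned between AgeI and EcoRI sites that both remain intact. The targeting sequence was taken from the RNAi Consortium (TRC) collection. In the Tet-pLKO-puro design generally, the hairpin is driven by a tetracycline-operator-controlled Pol III promoter. A Tet repressor expressed from the same vector keeps that promoter silent until tetracycline or doxycycline is added, so a single vector supplies both the regulator and the regulated shRNA. The record itself does not list these parts.

According to the depositor, knockdown was validated by Western blot against transiently, ectopically expressed ID2 in 293T cells. The plasmid is meant for packaging into lentivirus to generate puromycin-selected stable cell lines in which ID2 can be depleted on demand. It was deposited with a study of GDF11 tumour-suppressor inactivation in triple-negative breast cancer, and the "#1" in the name suggests it is one of several hairpins against this gene.
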