>Addgene plasmid #83086 | TET-pLKO.1 PURO shID2 #1 | addgene partial sequence | sequence record 161198 | H1 5'-tcgctatgtgttctgggaaa-3'
AGAGACTTATAAGTTCCCTATCAGTGATAGAGACACCGGCCTTCTGAGTTAATGTCAAATCTGCAGATTT
GACATTAACTC
