>Addgene plasmid #83086 | TET-pLKO.1 PURO shID2 #1 | addgene partial sequence | sequence record 161199 | hGata4-rev 5'-ATTGTGGATGAATACTGCC-3'
ATGTCAAATCTGCAGATTTGACATTAACTCAGAAGGCCGGTGTCTCTATCACTGATAGGGAACTTATAAG
TCTCTATCACTGATAGGGATTTCACGTTTATGGTGATTTCCCAGAACACATAGCGACATGCAAATATTGC
GGCCGCTCGAGGCTAGTCTCGTGATCGATACCGTCGAGATCCGTTCACTAATCGAATGGATCTGTCTCTG
TCTCTCTCTCCACCTTCTTCTTCTATTCCTTCGGGCCTGTCGGGTCCCCTCGGGGTTGGGAGGTGGGTCT
GAAACGATAATGGTGAATATCCCTGCCTAACTCTATTCACTATAGAAAGTACAGCAAAAACTATTCTTAA
ACCTACCAAGCCTCCTACTATCATTATGAATAATTTTATATACCACAGCCAATTTGTTATGTTAAACCAA
TTCCACAAACTTGCCCATTTATCTAATTCCAATAATTCTTGTTCATTCTTTTCTTGCTGGTTTTGCGATT
CTTCAATTAAGGAGTGTATTAAGCTTGTGTAATTGTTAATTTCTCTGTCCCACTCCATCCAGGTCGTGTG
ATTCCAAATCTGTTCCAGAGATTTATTACTCCAACTAGCATTCCAAGGCACAGCAGTGGTGCAAATGAGT
TTTCCAGAGCAACCCCAAATCCCCAGGAGCTGTTGATCCTTTAGGTATCTTTCCACAGCCAGGATTCTTG
CCTGGAGCTGCTTGATGCCCCAGACTGTGAGTTGCAACAGATGCTGTTGCGCCTCAATAGCCCTCAGCAA
ATTGTTCTGCTGCTGCACTATACCAGACAATAATTG
